Addgene plasmid #79046: pET11a-CA(A14C, E45C, A92E)
Purpose: Bacterial vector for cloning and propagation in DH5alpha
Depositing lab: Wesley Sundquist. Depositing organization: University of Utah. Publication: Primate TRIM5 proteins form hexagonal nets on HIV-1 capsids. Li YL, Chandrasekaran V, Carter SD, Woodward CL, Christensen DE, Dryden KA, Pornillos O, Yeager M, Ganser-Pornillos BK, Jensen GJ, Sundquist WI. Elife. 2016 Jun 2;5. pii: e16269. doi: 10.7554/eLife.16269. PubMed 27253068.
Backbone
  Vector backbone: pET11a
  Backbone manufacturer: Novagen
  Backbone size w/o insert (bp): 5677
  Total vector size (bp): 6340
  Vector type: Bacterial Expression
Growth in bacteria
  Bacterial resistance: Ampicillin, 100 μg/mL
  Growth temperature: 37°C
  Growth strain: DH5alpha
  Copy number: High Copy
Gene/Insert
  Gene/Insert name: CA (A14C, E45C, A92E)
  Species: Lentivirus HIV-1
  Insert size (bp): 699
  Mutation: A14C, E45C, A92E mutations in HIV-1 CA protein
  GenBank ID: AF324493.2
  Promoter: T7
  Cloning method: Unknown
  Sequencing primers: 5′ TAATACGACTCACTATAGGG; 3′ TATGCTAGTTATTGCTCAG
Resource information
  A portion of this plasmid was derived from a plasmid made by: pET11a-CA(A14C, E45C) was provided by Dr. Owen Pornillos (University of Virginia) and A92E matation was included by Quikchange
Terms and licenses: Academic/Nonprofit Terms; Industry Terms: Not Available to Industry
How to cite: pET11a-CA(A14C, E45C, A92E) was a gift from Wesley Sundquist (Addgene plasmid # 79046 ; http://n2t.net/addgene:79046 ; RRID:Addgene_79046)
