[The description below was written by a language model from this plasmid's Addgene catalogue record and pLannotate feature annotations shown in this document.]
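Description:
pET11a-CA(A14C, E45C, A92E) is a bacterial expression plasmid built on the Novagen pET11a backbone, about 6.3 kb in total, carrying a roughly 700 bp insert that encodes the capsid (CA) domain of HIV-1 Gag. It replicates in E. coli through a pBR322-type ColE1/pMB1 origin accompanied by the bom mobility region and the rop gene, and it is selected with ampicillin through the β-lactamase gene. The catalogue lists it as high copy, although rop normally restrains copy number in this backbone family. Several scattered tetracycline-resistance fragments and the tet promoter are non-functional remnants of the pBR322 ancestry.

The CA coding sequence lies downstream of a T7 promoter fused to a lac operator and the strong ribosome binding site from T7 gene 10, and is followed by a T7 terminator. A plasmid-borne lacI gene supplies repressor, so transcription requires a host that provides T7 RNA polymerase and is induced with IPTG; the DH5alpha strain named in the record serves only for cloning and propagation. The short T7 gene 10-derived fragment annotated after the insert appears to be residual vector sequence, and the record does not describe any tag on the protein.

The insert carries three substitutions. A14C and E45C were present in the parental plasmid, and A92E was added by site-directed mutagenesis. The paired cysteines are generally known as a means of disulfide-crosslinking CA into stabilised hexameric assemblies, though the record does not state this. The associated publication concerns primate TRIM5 proteins forming hexagonal nets on HIV-1 capsids, consistent with use of the recombinant CA for in vitro capsid assembly and binding or structural studies.
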