Features (pLannotate 1.2.2; 19 found; start..end, strand, type, name):
     13..696     +  CDS            HIV-1 gag (fragment) (sequence partly withheld): gag protein from human immunodeficiency virus 1; gag
    707..756     +  CDS            SET1 (fragment): solubility-enhancement tag derived from T7 phage gene 10B
    764..811     +  terminator     T7 terminator: transcription terminator for bacteriophage T7 RNA polymerase
    834..938     -  CDS            TcR (fragment): tetracycline efflux protein; tet; confers resistance to tetracycline
    986..1014    -  promoter       tet promoter: E. coli promoter for tetracycline efflux protein gene
   1127..1231    +  promoter       AmpR promoter: bla
   1232..2092    +  CDS            AmpR: β-lactamase; bla; confers resistance to ampicillin, carbenicillin, and related antibiotics
   2263..2851    +  rep_origin     ori: high-copy-number ColE1/pMB1/pBR322/pUC origin of replication
   3037..3179    -  misc_feature   bom: basis of mobility region from pBR322
   3281..3472    -  CDS            rop: Rop protein, which maintains plasmids at low copy number; rop
   3489..3869    +  CDS            YPB1_ECOLX: Protein predicted: Swiss-Prot protein existence level 4. From Escherichia coli.
   4111..4735    -  CDS            TcR (fragment): tetracycline efflux protein; tet; confers resistance to tetracycline
   4750..4771    -  protein_bind   CAP binding site: CAP binding activates transcription in the presence of cAMP. E. coli catabolite activator protein
   4784..5866    -  CDS            lacI: lac repressor; lacI; The lac repressor binds to the lac operator to inhibit transcription in E. coli. This inhibition can be relieved by adding lactose or isopropyl-β-D-thiogalactopyranoside (IPTG).
   5867..5944    -  promoter       lacI promoter: lacI
   5952..6231    -  CDS            TcR (fragment): tetracycline efflux protein; tet; confers resistance to tetracycline
   6253..6271    +  promoter       T7 promoter: promoter for bacteriophage T7 RNA polymerase
   6272..6296    +  protein_bind   lac operator: The lac repressor binds to the lac operator to inhibit transcription in E. coli. This inhibition can be relieved by adding lactose or isopropyl-β-D-thiogalactopyranoside (IPTG). lac repressor encoded by lacI
   6311..6333    +  RBS            RBS: efficient ribosome binding site from bacteriophage T7 gene 10 (Olins and Rangwala, 1989)
>Addgene plasmid #79046 | pET11a-CA(A14C, E45C, A92E) | depositor full sequence | sequence record 147860 | pET11a-CA(A14C, E45C, A92E)
ATGCCGATCGTTCAGAACCTGCAGGGGCAAATGGTACATCAGTGCATATCACCTAGAACTTTAAATGCAT
GGGTAAAAGTAGTAGAAGAGAAGGCTTTCAGCCCAGAAGTAATACCCATGTTTTCAGCATTATCATGCGG
AGCCACCCCACAAGATTTAAATACCATGCTAAACACAGTGGGGGGACATCAAGCAGCCATGCAAATGTTA
AAAGAGACCATCAATGAGGAAGCTGCAGAATGGGATAGATTGCATCCAGTGCATGCAGGGCCTATTGAAC
CAGGCCAGATGAGAGAACCAAGGGGAAGTGACATAGCAGGAACTACTAGTACCCTTCAGGAACAAATAGG
ATGGATGACACATAATCCACCTATCCCAGTAGGAGAAATCTATAAAAGATGGATAATCCTGGGATTAAAT
AAAATAGTAAGAATGTATAGCCCT
[222 nt withheld, positions 445-666]
GGGGGACCCGGCCATAAAGCAAGAGTTTTGTAAGGTACCGGCTGCTAACAAAGCCCGAAAGGAAGCTGAG
TTGGCTGCTGCCACCGCTGAGCAATAACTAGCATAACCCCTTGGGGCCTCTAAACGGGTCTTGAGGGGTT
TTTTGCTGAAAGGAGGAACTATATCCGGATATCCCGCAAGAGGCCCGGCAGTACCGGCATAACCAAGCCT
ATGCCTACAGCATCCAGGGTGACGGTGCCGAGGATGACGATGAGCGCATTGTTAGATTTCATACACGGTG
CCTGACTGCGTTAGCAATTTAACTGTGATAAACTACCGCATTAAAGCTTATCGATGATAAGCTGTCAAAC
ATGAGAATTCTTGAAGACGAAAGGGCCTCGTGATACGCCTATTTTTATAGGTTAATGTCATGATAATAAT
GGTTTCTTAGACGTCAGGTGGCACTTTTCGGGGAAATGTGCGCGGAACCCCTATTTGTTTATTTTTCTAA
ATACATTCAAATATGTATCCGCTCATGAGACAATAACCCTGATAAATGCTTCAATAATATTGAAAAAGGA
AGAGTATGAGTATTCAACATTTCCGTGTCGCCCTTATTCCCTTTTTTGCGGCATTTTGCCTTCCTGTTTT
TGCTCACCCAGAAACGCTGGTGAAAGTAAAAGATGCTGAAGATCAGTTGGGTGCACGAGTGGGTTACATC
GAACTGGATCTCAACAGCGGTAAGATCCTTGAGAGTTTTCGCCCCGAAGAACGTTTTCCAATGATGAGCA
CTTTTAAAGTTCTGCTATGTGGCGCGGTATTATCCCGTGTTGACGCCGGGCAAGAGCAACTCGGTCGCCG
CATACACTATTCTCAGAATGACTTGGTTGAGTACTCACCAGTCACAGAAAAGCATCTTACGGATGGCATG
ACAGTAAGAGAATTATGCAGTGCTGCCATAACCATGAGTGATAACACTGCGGCCAACTTACTTCTGACAA
CGATCGGAGGACCGAAGGAGCTAACCGCTTTTTTGCACAACATGGGGGATCATGTAACTCGCCTTGATCG
TTGGGAACCGGAGCTGAATGAAGCCATACCAAACGACGAGCGTGACACCACGATGCCTGCAGCAATGGCA
ACAACGTTGCGCAAACTATTAACTGGCGAACTACTTACTCTAGCTTCCCGGCAACAATTAATAGACTGGA
TGGAGGCGGATAAAGTTGCAGGACCACTTCTGCGCTCGGCCCTTCCGGCTGGCTGGTTTATTGCTGATAA
ATCTGGAGCCGGTGAGCGTGGGTCTCGCGGTATCATTGCAGCACTGGGGCCAGATGGTAAGCCCTCCCGT
ATCGTAGTTATCTACACGACGGGGAGTCAGGCAACTATGGATGAACGAAATAGACAGATCGCTGAGATAG
GTGCCTCACTGATTAAGCATTGGTAACTGTCAGACCAAGTTTACTCATATATACTTTAGATTGATTTAAA
ACTTCATTTTTAATTTAAAAGGATCTAGGTGAAGATCCTTTTTGATAATCTCATGACCAAAATCCCTTAA
CGTGAGTTTTCGTTCCACTGAGCGTCAGACCCCGTAGAAAAGATCAAAGGATCTTCTTGAGATCCTTTTT
TTCTGCGCGTAATCTGCTGCTTGCAAACAAAAAAACCACCGCTACCAGCGGTGGTTTGTTTGCCGGATCA
AGAGCTACCAACTCTTTTTCCGAAGGTAACTGGCTTCAGCAGAGCGCAGATACCAAATACTGTCCTTCTA
GTGTAGCCGTAGTTAGGCCACCACTTCAAGAACTCTGTAGCACCGCCTACATACCTCGCTCTGCTAATCC
TGTTACCAGTGGCTGCTGCCAGTGGCGATAAGTCGTGTCTTACCGGGTTGGACTCAAGACGATAGTTACC
GGATAAGGCGCAGCGGTCGGGCTGAACGGGGGGTTCGTGCACACAGCCCAGCTTGGAGCGAACGACCTAC
ACCGAACTGAGATACCTACAGCGTGAGCTATGAGAAAGCGCCACGCTTCCCGAAGGGAGAAAGGCGGACA
GGTATCCGGTAAGCGGCAGGGTCGGAACAGGAGAGCGCACGAGGGAGCTTCCAGGGGGAAACGCCTGGTA
TCTTTATAGTCCTGTCGGGTTTCGCCACCTCTGACTTGAGCGTCGATTTTTGTGATGCTCGTCAGGGGGG
CGGAGCCTATGGAAAAACGCCAGCAACGCGGCCTTTTTACGGTTCCTGGCCTTTTGCTGGCCTTTTGCTC
ACATGTTCTTTCCTGCGTTATCCCCTGATTCTGTGGATAACCGTATTACCGCCTTTGAGTGAGCTGATAC
CGCTCGCCGCAGCCGAACGACCGAGCGCAGCGAGTCAGTGAGCGAGGAAGCGGAAGAGCGCCTGATGCGG
TATTTTCTCCTTACGCATCTGTGCGGTATTTCACACCGCATATATGGTGCACTCTCAGTACAATCTGCTC
TGATGCCGCATAGTTAAGCCAGTATACACTCCGCTATCGCTACGTGACTGGGTCATGGCTGCGCCCCGAC
ACCCGCCAACACCCGCTGACGCGCCCTGACGGGCTTGTCTGCTCCCGGCATCCGCTTACAGACAAGCTGT
GACCGTCTCCGGGAGCTGCATGTGTCAGAGGTTTTCACCGTCATCACCGAAACGCGCGAGGCAGCTGCGG
TAAAGCTCATCAGCGTGGTCGTGAAGCGATTCACAGATGTCTGCCTGTTCATCCGCGTCCAGCTCGTTGA
GTTTCTCCAGAAGCGTTAATGTCTGGCTTCTGATAAAGCGGGCCATGTTAAGGGCGGTTTTTTCCTGTTT
GGTCACTGATGCCTCCGTGTAAGGGGGATTTCTGTTCATGGGGGTAATGATACCGATGAAACGAGAGAGG
ATGCTCACGATACGGGTTACTGATGATGAACATGCCCGGTTACTGGAACGTTGTGAGGGTAAACAACTGG
CGGTATGGATGCGGCGGGACCAGAGAAAAATCACTCAGGGTCAATGCCAGCGCTTCGTTAATACAGATGT
AGGTGTTCCACAGGGTAGCCAGCAGCATCCTGCGATGCAGATCCGGAACATAATGGTGCAGGGCGCTGAC
TTCCGCGTTTCCAGACTTTACGAAACACGGAAACCGAAGACCATTCATGTTGTTGCTCAGGTCGCAGACG
TTTTGCAGCAGCAGTCGCTTCACGTTCGCTCGCGTATCGGTGATTCATTCTGCTAACCAGTAAGGCAACC
CCGCCAGCCTAGCCGGGTCCTCAACGACAGGAGCACGATCATGCGCACCCGTGGCCAGGACCCAACGCTG
CCCGAGATGCGCCGCGTGCGGCTGCTGGAGATGGCGGACGCGATGGATATGTTCTGCCAAGGGTTGGTTT
GCGCATTCACAGTTCTCCGCAAGAATTGATTGGCTCCAATTCTTGGAGTGGTGAATCCGTTAGCGAGGTG
CCGCCGGCTTCCATTCAGGTCGAGGTGGCCCGGCTCCATGCACCGCGACGCAACGCGGGGAGGCAGACAA
GGTATAGGGCGGCGCCTACAATCCATGCCAACCCGTTCCATGTGCTCGCCGAGGCGGCATAAATCGCCGT
GACGATCAGCGGTCCAGTGATCGAAGTTAGGCTGGTAAGAGCCGCGAGCGATCCTTGAAGCTGTCCCTGA
TGGTCGTCATCTACCTGCCTGGACAGCATGGCCTGCAACGCGGGCATCCCGATGCCGCCGGAAGCGAGAA
GAATCATAATGGGGAAGGCCATCCAGCCTCGCGTCGCGAACGCCAGCAAGACGTAGCCCAGCGCGTCGGC
CGCCATGCCGGCGATAATGGCCTGCTTCTCGCCGAAACGTTTGGTGGCGGGACCAGTGACGAAGGCTTGA
GCGAGGGCGTGCAAGATTCCGAATACCGCAAGCGACAGGCCGATCATCGTCGCGCTCCAGCGAAAGCGGT
CCTCGCCGAAAATGACCCAGAGCGCTGCCGGCACCTGTCCTACGAGTTGCATGATAAAGAAGACAGTCAT
AAGTGCGGCGACGATAGTCATGCCCCGCGCCCACCGGAAGGAGCTGACTGGGTTGAAGGCTCTCAAGGGC
ATCGGTCGAGATCCCGGTGCCTAATGAGTGAGCTAACTTACATTAATTGCGTTGCGCTCACTGCCCGCTT
TCCAGTCGGGAAACCTGTCGTGCCAGCTGCATTAATGAATCGGCCAACGCGCGGGGAGAGGCGGTTTGCG
TATTGGGCGCCAGGGTGGTTTTTCTTTTCACCAGTGAGACGGGCAACAGCTGATTGCCCTTCACCGCCTG
GCCCTGAGAGAGTTGCAGCAAGCGGTCCACGCTGGTTTGCCCCAGCAGGCGAAAATCCTGTTTGATGGTG
GTTAACGGCGGGATATAACATGAGCTGTCTTCGGTATCGTCGTATCCCACTACCGAGATATCCGCACCAA
CGCGCAGCCCGGACTCGGTAATGGCGCGCATTGCGCCCAGCGCCATCTGATCGTTGGCAACCAGCATCGC
AGTGGGAACGATGCCCTCATTCAGCATTTGCATGGTTTGTTGAAAACCGGACATGGCACTCCAGTCGCCT
TCCCGTTCCGCTATCGGCTGAATTTGATTGCGAGTGAGATATTTATGCCAGCCAGCCAGACGCAGACGCG
CCGAGACAGAACTTAATGGGCCCGCTAACAGCGCGATTTGCTGGTGACCCAATGCGACCAGATGCTCCAC
GCCCAGTCGCGTACCGTCTTCATGGGAGAAAATAATACTGTTGATGGGTGTCTGGTCAGAGACATCAAGA
AATAACGCCGGAACATTAGTGCAGGCAGCTTCCACAGCAATGGCATCCTGGTCATCCAGCGGATAGTTAA
TGATCAGCCCACTGACGCGTTGCGCGAGAAGATTGTGCACCGCCGCTTTACAGGCTTCGACGCCGCTTCG
TTCTACCATCGACACCACCACGCTGGCACCCAGTTGATCGGCGCGAGATTTAATCGCCGCGACAATTTGC
GACGGCGCGTGCAGGGCCAGACTGGAGGTGGCAACGCCAATCAGCAACGACTGTTTGCCCGCCAGTTGTT
GTGCCACGCGGTTGGGAATGTAATTCAGCTCCGCCATCGCCGCTTCCACTTTTTCCCGCGTTTTCGCAGA
AACGTGGCTGGCCTGGTTCACCACGCGGGAAACGGTCTGATAAGAGACACCGGCATACTCTGCGACATCG
TATAACGTTACTGGTTTCACATTCACCACCCTGAATTGACTCTCTTCCGGGCGCTATCATGCCATACCGC
GAAAGGTTTTGCGCCATTCGATGGTGTCCGGGATCTCGACGCTCTCCCTTATGCGACTCCTGCATTAGGA
AGCAGCCCAGTAGTAGGTTGAGGCCGTTGAGCACCGCCGCCGCAAGGAATGGTGCATGCAAGGAGATGGC
GCCCAACAGTCCCCCGGCCACGGGGCCTGCCACCATACCCACGCCGAAACAAGCGCTCATGAGCCCGAAG
TGGCGAGCCCGATCTTCCCCATCGGTGATGTCGGCGATATAGGCGCCAGCAACCGCACCTGTGGCGCCGG
TGATGCCGGCCACGATGCGTCCGGCGTAGAGGATCGAGATCTCGATCCCGCGAAATTAATACGACTCACT
ATAGGGGAATTGTGAGCGGATAACAATTCCCCTCTAGAAATAATTTTGTTTAACTTTAAGAAGGAGATAT
ACAT
