>Addgene plasmid #79046 | pET11a-CA(A14C, E45C, A92E) | addgene partial sequence | sequence record 151832 | T7 5'-TAATACGACTCACTATAGGG-3'
ACATATGCCGATCGTTCAGAACCTGCAGGGGCAAATGGTACATCAGTGCATATCACCTAGAACTTTAAAT
GCATGGGTAAAAGTAGTAGAAGAGAAGGCTTTCAGCCCAGAAGTAATACCCATGTTTTCAGCATTATCAT
GCGGAGCCACCCCACAAGATTTAAATACCATGCTAAACACAGTGGGGGGACATCAAGCAGCCATGCAAAT
GTTAAAAGAGACCATCAATGAGGAAGCTGCAGAATGGGATAGATTGCATCCAGTGCATGCAGGGCCTATT
GAACCAGGCCAGATGAGAGAACCAAGGGGAAGTGACATAGCAGGAACTACTAGTACCCTTCAGGAACAAA
TAGGATGGATGACACATAATCCACCTATCCCAGTAGGAGAAATCTATAAAAGATGGATAATCCTGGGATT
AAATAAAATAGTAAGAATGTATAGCCCT
[222 nt withheld, positions 449-670]
GGGGGACCCGGCCATAAAGCA
