>Addgene plasmid #79046 | pET11a-CA(A14C, E45C, A92E) | addgene partial sequence | sequence record 151833 | T7term 5'-GCTAGTTATTGCTCAGCGG-3'
AAACTCTTGCTTTATGGCCGGGTCCCCC
[222 nt withheld, positions 29-250]
AGGGCTATACATTCTTACTATTTTATTTAATCCCAGGATTATCCATCTTTTATAGATTTCTCCTACTGGG
ATAGGTGGATTATGTGTCATCCATCCTATTTGTTCCTGAAGGGTACTAGTAGTTCCTGCTATGTCACTTC
CCCTTGGTTCTCTCATCTGGCCTGGTTCAATAGGCCCTGCATGCACTGGATGCAATCTATCCCATTCTGC
AGCTTCCTCATTGATGGTCTCTTTTAACATTTGCATGGCTGCTTGATGTCCCCCCACTGTGTTTAGCATG
GTATTTAAATCTTGTGGGGTGGCTCCGCATGATAATGCTGAAAACATGGGTATTACTTCTGGGCTGAAAG
CCTTCTCTTCTACTACTTTTACCCATGCATTTAAAGTTCTAGGTGATATGCACTGATGTACCATTTGCCC
CTGCAGGTTCTGAACGATCGGCATATGTATATCTCCTTCTTAAAGTTAAACAAAATTATTTCTAGAGGGG
AATTGTTATCCGCTCACAATTCCCCTATAGTGAGTCGTATTAATTTCGCGGGATCGAGATCTCGATCCTC
TACGCCGGACGCATCGTGGCCGGCATCACCGGCGCCACAG
